>Addgene plasmid #99663 | dSp-Rta 75-190 | addgene full sequence | sequence record 192026 | Addgene NGS Result
AAAATTTAAGCTACAACAAGGCAAGGCTTGACCGACAATTGCATGAAGAATCTGCTTAGGGTTAGGCGTT
TTGCGCTGCTTCGCGATGTACGGGCCAGATATACGCGTTGACATTGATTATTGACTAGTTATTAATAGTA
ATCAATTACGGGGTCATTAGTTCATAGCCCATATATGGAGTTCCGCGTTACATAACTTACGGTAAATGGC
CCGCCTGGCTGACCGCCCAACGACCCCCGCCCATTGACGTCAATAATGACGTATGTTCCCATAGTAACGC
CAATAGGGACTTTCCATTGACGTCAATGGGTGGAGTATTTACGGTAAACTGCCCACTTGGCAGTACATCA
AGTGTATCATATGCCAAGTACGCCCCCTATTGACGTCAATGACGGTAAATGGCCCGCCTGGCATTATGCC
CAGTACATGACCTTATGGGACTTTCCTACTTGGCAGTACATCTACGTATTAGTCATCGCTATTACCATGG
TGATGCGGTTTTGGCAGTACATCAATGGGCGTGGATAGCGGTTTGACTCACGGGGATTTCCAAGTCTCCA
CCCCATTGACGTCAATGGGAGTTTGTTTTGGCACCAAAATCAACGGGACTTTCCAAAATGTCGTAACAAC
TCCGCCCCATTGACGCAAATGGGCGGTAGGCGTGTACGGTGGGAGGTCTATATAAGCAGAGCTCGTTTAG
TGAACCGTCAGATCGCCTGGAGACGCCATCCACGCTGTTTTGACCTCCATAGAAGACACCGGGACCGATC
CAGCCTCCGGACTCTAGAGGATCGAACCCTTGCCACCATGGACAAGAAGTACTCCATTGGGCTCGCTATC
GGCACAAACAGCGTCGGCTGGGCCGTCATTACGGACGAGTACAAGGTGCCGAGCAAAAAATTCAAAGTTC
TGGGCAATACCGATCGCCACAGCATAAAGAAGAACCTCATTGGCGCCCTCCTGTTCGACTCCGGGGAGAC
GGCCGAAGCCACGCGGCTCAAAAGAACAGCACGGCGCAGATATACCCGCAGAAAGAATCGGATCTGCTAC
CTGCAGGAGATCTTTAGTAATGAGATGGCTAAGGTGGATGACTCTTTCTTCCATAGGCTGGAGGAGTCCT
TTTTGGTGGAGGAGGATAAAAAGCACGAGCGCCACCCAATCTTTGGCAATATCGTGGACGAGGTGGCGTA
CCATGAAAAGTACCCAACCATATATCATCTGAGGAAGAAGCTTGTAGACAGTACTGATAAGGCTGACTTG
CGGTTGATCTATCTCGCGCTGGCGCATATGATCAAATTTCGGGGACACTTCCTCATCGAGGGGGACCTGA
ACCCAGACAACAGCGATGTCGACAAACTCTTTATCCAACTGGTTCAGACTTACAATCAGCTTTTCGAAGA
GAACCCGATCAACGCATCCGGAGTTGACGCCAAAGCAATCCTGAGCGCTAGGCTGTCCAAATCCCGGCGG
CTCGAAAACCTCATCGCACAGCTCCCTGGGGAGAAGAAGAACGGCCTGTTTGGTAATCTTATCGCCCTGT
CACTCGGGCTGACCCCCAACTTTAAATCTAACTTCGACCTGGCCGAAGATGCCAAGCTTCAACTGAGCAA
AGACACCTACGATGATGATCTCGACAATCTGCTGGCCCAGATCGGCGACCAGTACGCAGACCTTTTTTTG
GCGGCAAAGAACCTGTCAGACGCCATTCTGCTGAGTGATATTCTGCGAGTGAACACGGAGATCACCAAAG
CTCCGCTGAGCGCTAGTATGATCAAGCGCTATGATGAGCACCACCAAGACTTGACTTTGCTGAAGGCCCT
TGTCAGACAGCAACTGCCTGAGAAGTACAAGGAAATTTTCTTCGATCAGTCTAAAAATGGCTACGCCGGA
TACATTGACGGCGGAGCAAGCCAGGAGGAATTTTACAAATTTATTAAGCCCATCTTGGAAAAAATGGACG
GCACCGAGGAGCTGCTGGTAAAGCTTAACAGAGAAGATCTGTTGCGCAAACAGCGCACTTTCGACAATGG
AAGCATCCCCCACCAGATTCACCTGGGCGAACTGCACGCTATCCTCAGGCGGCAAGAGGATTTCTACCCC
TTTTTGAAAGATAACAGGGAAAAGATTGAGAAAATCCTCACATTTCGGATACCCTACTATGTAGGCCCCC
TCGCCCGGGGAAATTCCAGATTCGCGTGGATGACTCGCAAATCAGAAGAGACCATCACTCCCTGGAACTT
CGAGGAAGTCGTGGATAAGGGGGCCTCTGCCCAGTCCTTCATCGAAAGGATGACTAACTTTGATAAAAAT
CTGCCTAACGAAAAGGTGCTTCCTAAACACTCTCTGCTGTACGAGTACTTCACAGTTTATAACGAGCTCA
CCAAGGTCAAATACGTCACAGAAGGGATGAGAAAGCCAGCATTCCTGTCTGGAGAGCAGAAGAAAGCTAT
CGTGGACCTCCTCTTCAAGACGAACCGGAAAGTTACCGTGAAACAGCTCAAAGAAGACTATTTCAAAAAG
ATTGAATGTTTCGACTCTGTTGAAATCAGCGGAGTGGAGGATCGCTTCAACGCATCCCTGGGAACGTATC
ACGATCTCCTGAAAATCATTAAAGACAAGGACTTCCTGGACAATGAGGAGAACGAGGACATTCTTGAGGA
CATTGTCCTCACCCTTACGTTGTTTGAAGATAGGGAGATGATTGAAGAACGCTTGAAAACTTACGCTCAT
CTCTTCGACGACAAAGTCATGAAACAGCTCAAGAGGCGCCGATATACAGGATGGGGGCGGCTGTCAAGAA
AACTGATCAATGGGATCCGAGACAAGCAGAGTGGAAAGACAATCCTGGATTTTCTTAAGTCCGATGGATT
TGCCAACCGGAACTTCATGCAGTTGATCCATGATGACTCTCTCACCTTTAAGGAGGACATCCAGAAAGCA
CAAGTTTCTGGCCAGGGGGACAGTCTTCACGAGCACATCGCTAATCTTGCAGGTAGCCCAGCTATCAAAA
AGGGAATACTGCAGACCGTTAAGGTCGTGGATGAACTCGTCAAAGTAATGGGAAGGCATAAGCCCGAGAA
TATCGTTATCGAGATGGCCCGAGAGAACCAAACTACCCAGAAGGGACAGAAGAACAGTAGGGAAAGGATG
AAGAGGATTGAAGAGGGTATAAAAGAACTGGGGTCCCAAATCCTTAAGGAACACCCAGTTGAAAACACCC
AGCTTCAGAATGAGAAGCTCTACCTGTACTACCTGCAGAACGGCAGGGACATGTACGTGGATCAGGAACT
GGACATCAATCGGCTCTCCGACTACGACGTGGCTGCTATCGTGCCCCAGTCTTTTCTCAAAGATGATTCT
ATTGATAATAAAGTGTTGACAAGATCCGATAAAGCTAGAGGGAAGAGTGATAACGTCCCCTCAGAAGAAG
TTGTCAAGAAAATGAAAAATTATTGGCGGCAGCTGCTGAACGCCAAACTGATCACACAACGGAAGTTCGA
TAATCTGACTAAGGCTGAACGAGGTGGCCTGTCTGAGTTGGATAAAGCCGGCTTCATCAAAAGGCAGCTT
GTTGAGACACGCCAGATCACCAAGCACGTGGCCCAAATTCTCGATTCACGCATGAACACCAAGTACGATG
AAAATGACAAACTGATTCGAGAGGTGAAAGTTATTACTCTGAAGTCTAAGCTGGTCTCAGATTTCAGAAA
GGACTTTCAGTTTTATAAGGTGAGAGAGATCAACAATTACCACCATGCGCATGATGCCTACCTGAATGCA
GTGGTAGGCACTGCACTTATCAAAAAATATCCCAAGCTTGAATCTGAATTTGTTTACGGAGACTATAAAG
TGTACGATGTTAGGAAAATGATCGCAAAGTCTGAGCAGGAAATAGGCAAGGCCACCGCTAAGTACTTCTT
TTACAGCAATATTATGAATTTTTTCAAGACCGAGATTACACTGGCCAATGGAGAGATTCGGAAGCGACCA
CTTATCGAAACAAACGGAGAAACAGGAGAAATCGTGTGGGACAAGGGTAGGGATTTCGCGACAGTCCGGA
AGGTCCTGTCCATGCCGCAGGTGAACATCGTTAAAAAGACCGAAGTACAGACCGGAGGCTTCTCCAAGGA
AAGTATCCTCCCGAAAAGGAACAGCGACAAGCTGATCGCACGCAAAAAAGATTGGGACCCCAAGAAATAC
GGCGGATTCGATTCTCCTACAGTCGCTTACAGTGTACTGGTTGTGGCCAAAGTGGAGAAAGGGAAGTCTA
AAAAACTCAAAAGCGTCAAGGAACTGCTGGGCATCACAATCATGGAGCGATCAAGCTTCGAAAAAAACCC
CATCGACTTTCTCGAGGCGAAAGGATATAAAGAGGTCAAAAAAGACCTCATCATTAAGCTTCCCAAGTAC
TCTCTCTTTGAGCTTGAAAACGGCCGGAAACGAATGCTCGCTAGTGCGGGCGAGCTGCAGAAAGGTAACG
AGCTGGCACTGCCCTCTAAATACGTTAATTTCTTGTATCTGGCCAGCCACTATGAAAAGCTCAAAGGGTC
TCCCGAAGATAATGAGCAGAAGCAGCTGTTCGTGGAACAACACAAACACTACCTTGATGAGATCATCGAG
CAAATAAGCGAATTCTCCAAAAGAGTGATCCTCGCCGACGCTAACCTCGATAAGGTGCTTTCTGCTTACA
ATAAGCACAGGGATAAGCCCATCAGGGAGCAGGCAGAAAACATTATCCACTTGTTTACTCTGACCAACTT
GGGCGCGCCTGCAGCCTTCAAGTACTTCGACACCACCATAGACAGAAAGCGGTACACCTCTACAAAGGAG
GTCCTGGACGCCACACTGATTCATCAGTCAATTACGGGGCTCTATGAAACAAGAATCGACCTCTCTCAGC
TCGGTGGAGACAGCAGGGCTGACCCCAAGAAGAAGAGGAAGGTGAGTGGTGGAGGAAGTGGCGGGTCAGG
GTCGCCACTGGATCCAGCGCCCGCAGTGACTCCCGAGGCCAGTCACCTGTTGGAGGATCCCGATGAAGAG
ACGAGCCAGGCTGTCAAAGCCCTTCGGGAGATGGCCGATACTGTGATTCCCCAGAAGGAAGAGGCTGCAA
TCTGTGGCCAAATGGACCTTTCCCATCCGCCCCCAAGGGGCCATCTGGATGAGCTGACAACCACACTTGA
GTCCATGACCGAGGATCTGAACCTGGACTCACCCCTGACCCCGGAATTGAACGAGATTCTGGATACCTTC
CTGAACGACGAGTGCCTCTTGCATGCCATGCATATCAGCACAGGACTGTCCATCTTCGACACATCTCTGT
TTTAGAAGAATTCGATCCCTACCGGTTAGTAATGAGTTTAAACGGGGGAGGCTAACTGAAACACGGAAGG
AGACAATACCGGAAGGAACCCGCGCTATGACGGCAATAAAAAGACAGAATAAAACGCACGGGTGTTGGGT
CGTTTGTTCATAAACGCGGGGTTCGGTCCCAGGGCTGGCACTCTGTCGATACCCCACCGAGACCCCATTG
GGGCCAATACGCCCGCGTTTCTTCCTTTTCCCCACCCCACCCCCCAAGTTCGGGTGAAGGCCCAGGGCTC
GCAGCCAACGTCGGGGCGGCAGGCCCTCCATAGTCGGTCGTTCGGCTGCGGCGAGCGGTATCAGCTCACT
CAAAGGCGGTAATACGGTTATCCACAGAATCAGGGGATAACGCAGGAAAGAACATGTGAGCAAAAGGCCA
GCAAAAGGCCAGGAACCGTAAAAAGGCCGCGTTGCTGGCGTTTTTCCATAGGCTCCGCCCCCCTGACGAG
CATCACAAAAATCGACGCTCAAGTCAGAGGTGGCGAAACCCGACAGGACTATAAAGATACCAGGCGTTTC
CCCCTGGAAGCTCCCTCGTGCGCTCTCCTGTTCCGACCCTGCCGCTTACCGGATACCTGTCCGCCTTTCT
CCCTTCGGGAAGCGTGGCGCTTTCTCATAGCTCACGCTGTAGGTATCTCAGTTCGGTGTAGGTCGTTCGC
TCCAAGCTGGGCTGTGTGCACGAACCCCCCGTTCAGCCCGACCGCTGCGCCTTATCCGGTAACTATCGTC
TTGAGTCCAACCCGGTAAGACACGACTTATCGCCACTGGCAGCAGCCACTGGTAACAGGATTAGCAGAGC
GAGGTATGTAGGCGGTGCTACAGAGTTCTTGAAGTGGTGGCCTAACTACGGCTACACTAGAAGAACAGTA
TTTGGTATCTGCGCTCTGCTGAAGCCAGTTACCTTCGGAAAAAGAGTTGGTAGCTCTTGATCCGGCAAAC
AAACCACCGCTGGTAGCGGTGGTTTTTTTGTTTGCAAGCAGCAGATTACGCGCAGAAAAAAAGGATCTCA
AGAAGATCCTTTGATCTTTTCTACGGGGTCTGACGCTCAGTGGAACGAAAACTCACGTTAAGGGATTTTG
GTCATGAGATTATCAAAAAGGATCTTCACCTAGATCCTTTTAAATTAAAAATGAAGTTTTAAATCAATCT
AAAGTATATATGAGTAAACTTGGTCTGACAGTTACCAATGCTTAATCAGTGAGGCACCTATCTCAGCGAT
CTGTCTATTTCGTTCATCCATAGTTGCCTGACTCCCCGTCGTGTAGATAACTACGATACGGGAGGGCTTA
CCATCTGGCCCCAGTGCTGCAATGATACCGCGAGACCCACGCTCACCGGCTCCAGATTTATCAGCAATAA
ACCAGCCAGCCGGAAGGGCCGAGCGCAGAAGTGGTCCTGCAACTTTATCCGCCTCCATCCAGTCTATTAA
TTGTTGCCGGGAAGCTAGAGTAAGTAGTTCGCCAGTTAATAGTTTGCGCAACGTTGTTGCCATTGCTACA
GGCATCGTGGTGTCACGCTCGTCGTTTGGTATGGCTTCATTCAGCTCCGGTTCCCAACGATCAAGGCGAG
TTACATGATCCCCCATGTTGTGCAAAAAAGCGGTTAGCTCCTTCGGTCCTCCGATCGTTGTCAGAAGTAA
GTTGGCCGCAGTGTTATCACTCATGGTTATGGCAGCACTGCATAATTCTCTTACTGTCATGCCATCCGTA
AGATGCTTTTCTGTGACTGGTGAGTACTCAACCAAGTCATTCTGAGAATAGTGTATGCGGCGACCGAGTT
GCTCTTGCCCGGCGTCAATACGGGATAATACCGCGCCACATAGCAGAACTTTAAAAGTGCTCATCATTGG
AAAACGTTCTTCGGGGCGAAAACTCTCAAGGATCTTACCGCTGTTGAGATCCAGTTCGATGTAACCCACT
CGTGCACCCAACTGATCTTCAGCATCTTTTACTTTCACCAGCGTTTCTGGGTGAGCAAAAACAGGAAGGC
AAAATGCCGCAAAAAAGGGAATAAGGGCGACACGGAAATGTTGAATACTCATACTCTTCCTTTTTCAATA
TTATTGAAGCATTTATCAGGGTTATTGTCTCATGAGCGGATACATATTTGAATGTATTTAGAAAAATAAA
CAAATAGGGGTTCCGCGCACATTTCCCCGAAAAGTGCCACCTGACGTCGACGGATCGGGAGATCTCCCGA
TCCCCTATGGTGCACTCTCAGTACAATCTGCTCTGATGCCGCATAGTTAAGCCAGTATCTGCTCCCTGCT
TGTGTGTTGGAGGTCGCTGAGTAGTGCGCGAGC
Features (pLannotate 1.2.2; 10 found; start..end, strand, type, name):
    110..489     +  enhancer       CMV enhancer: human cytomegalovirus immediate early enhancer
    490..693     +  promoter       CMV promoter: human cytomegalovirus (CMV) immediate early promoter
    808..4911    +  CDS            Cas9m4: catalytically dead mutant of the Cas9 endonuclease from the Streptococcus pyogenes Type II CRISPR/Cas system RNA-guided DNA-binding protein that lacks endonuclease activity due to the mutations D10A, D839A, H840A, and N863A (Mali et al., 2013)
   4974..5322    +  CDS            Rta AD (fragment): transcriptional activation domain from the human herpesvirus 4 (Epstein-Barr virus) replication and transcription activator Rta/BRLF1 (Hardwick et al., 1992; Chavez et al., 2015)
   5421..5469    +  polyA_signal   HSV TK poly(A) signal: herpes simplex virus thymidine kinase polyadenylation signal (Cole and Stacy, 1985)
   5560..5576    -  polyA_signal   bGH poly(A) signal (fragment): bovine growth hormone polyadenylation signal
   5783..6371    -  rep_origin     ori: high-copy-number ColE1/pMB1/pBR322/pUC origin of replication
   6542..7402    -  CDS            AmpR: β-lactamase; bla; confers resistance to ampicillin, carbenicillin, and related antibiotics
   7403..7507    -  promoter       AmpR promoter: bla
   7566..7618    -  misc_feature   bom (fragment): basis of mobility region from pBR322
