[The description below was written by a language model from this plasmid's Addgene catalogue record and pLannotate feature annotations shown in this document.]
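Description:
dSp-Rta 75-190 is a mammalian expression plasmid of about 7.7 kb that produces a nuclease-dead Streptococcus pyogenes Cas9 fused at its C terminus to a truncated Rta transcriptional activation domain. The catalogue lists the backbone as pBR322. It is propagated in E. coli through a ColE1/pMB1-family origin and selected with ampicillin via the β-lactamase gene and its own promoter, and a fragment of the pBR322 bom region is also present. The repository describes the plasmid as low copy, whereas the automated annotation labels the origin generically as a high-copy ColE1/pUC type. The record does not resolve this difference. No mammalian selection marker is annotated.

The expression cassette is driven by the human cytomegalovirus immediate early enhancer and promoter. The Cas9 coding sequence is annotated as the Cas9m4 variant, which carries D10A, D839A, H840A and N863A. These mutations abolish endonuclease activity but leave RNA-guided DNA binding intact. Downstream lies a fragment of the activation domain from the Epstein-Barr virus replication and transcription activator Rta (BRLF1), recorded as residues 75-190. An HSV thymidine kinase polyadenylation signal follows the fusion, and a short reverse-oriented bGH poly(A) fragment looks like a backbone remnant. No guide RNA cassette is annotated, so a guide would have to be supplied separately.

When directed to a promoter by a guide RNA, the fusion recruits transcriptional machinery to activate the target gene without cutting DNA. According to the associated publication title, the truncation is part of an effort to design a compact CRISPR-Cas9 activator small enough for AAV-mediated delivery. This plasmid itself carries no annotated AAV ITRs and appears suited to testing the truncated domain by transfection.
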