Addgene plasmid #99663: dSp-Rta 75-190
Purpose: Expresses dSp Cas9 fused to truncated RTA activation domain
Depositing lab: George Church. Depositing organization: Harvard Medical School. Publication: Rational design of a compact CRISPR-Cas9 activator for AAV-mediated delivery. Vora S, Cheng J, Xiao R, VanDusen NJ, Quintino L, Pu WT, Vandenberghe LH, Chavez A, Church G. bioRxiv 2018. 298620 10.1101/298620.
Backbone
  Vector backbone: pBR322
  Vector type: Mammalian Expression
Growth in bacteria
  Bacterial resistance: Ampicillin, 100 μg/mL
  Growth temperature: 37°C
  Growth strain: DH5alpha
  Copy number: Low Copy
Gene/Insert
  Gene/Insert name: dCas9
  Species: Synthetic
  Mutation: dead Cas9
  Tag / fusion protein: truncated RTA activation domain (75-190) (C terminal on insert)
  Cloning method: Restriction Enzyme; 5′ cloning site unknown (unknown if destroyed); 3′ cloning site unknown (unknown if destroyed)
Terms and licenses: Academic/Nonprofit Terms; Industry Terms: Not Available to Industry
Depositor comments: Please visit https://doi.org/10.1101/298620 for bioRxiv preprint.
How to cite: dSp-Rta 75-190 was a gift from George Church (Addgene plasmid # 99663 ; http://n2t.net/addgene:99663 ; RRID:Addgene_99663)
